>Addgene plasmid #50274 | pICH87644 | addgene full sequence | sequence record 497566 | Addgene NGS Result
GACGAAAGGGCCTCGTGATACGCCTATTTTTATAGGTTAATGTCATGATAATAATGGTTTCTTAGACGTC
AGGTGGCACTTTTCGGGGAAATGTGCGCGGAACCCCTATTTGTTTATTTTTCTAAATACATTCAAATATG
TATCCGCTCATGAGACAATAACCCTGATAAATGCTTCAATAATATTGAAAAAGGAAGAGTATGCGCTCAC
GCAACTGGTCCAGAACCTTGACCGAACGCAGCGGTGGTAACGGCGCAGTGGCGGTTTTCATGGCTTGTTA
TGACTGTTTTTTTTTGGGGTACAGTCTATGCCTCGGGCATCCAAGCAGCAAGCGCGTTACGCCGTGGGTC
GATGTTTGATGTTATGGAGCAGCAACGATGTTACGCAGCAGGGCAGTCGCCCTAAAACAAAGTTAAACAT
CATGAGGGAAGCGGTGATCGCCGAAGTATCGACTCAACTATCAGAGGTAGTTGGCGTCATCGAGCGCCAT
CTCGAACCGACGTTGCTGGCCGTACATTTGTACGGCTCCGCAGTGGATGGCGGCCTGAAGCCACACAGCG
ATATTGATTTGCTGGTTACGGTGACCGTAAGGCTTGATGAAACAACGCGGCGAGCTTTGATCAACGACCT
TTTGGAAACTTCGGCTTCCCCTGGAGAGAGCGAGATTCTCCGCGCTGTAGAAGTCACCATTGTTGTGCAC
GACGACATCATTCCGTGGCGTTATCCAGCTAAGCGCGAACTGCAATTTGGAGAATGGCAGCGCAATGACA
TTCTTGCAGGTATCTTCGAGCCAGCCACGATCGACATTGATCTGGCTATCTTGCTGACAAAAGCAAGAGA
ACATAGCGTTGCCTTGGTAGGTCCAGCGGCGGAGGAACTCTTTGATCCGGTTCCTGAACAGGATCTATTT
GAGGCGCTAAATGAAACCTTAACGCTATGGAACTCGCCGCCCGACTGGGCTGGCGATGAGCGAAATGTAG
TGCTTACGTTGTCCCGCATTTGGTACAGCGCAGTAACCGGCAAAATCGCGCCGAAGGATGTCGCTGCCGA
CTGGGCAATGGAGCGCCTGCCGGCCCAGTATCAGCCCGTCATACTTGAAGCTAGACAGGCTTATCTTGGA
CAAGAAGAAGATCGCTTGGCCTCGCGCGCAGATCAGTTGGAAGAATTTGTCCATTACGTAAAAGGCGAGA
TCACCAAGGTAGTCGGCAAATAACTGTCAGACCAAGTTTACTCATATATACTTTAGATTGATTTAAAACT
TCATTTTTAATTTAAAAGGATCTAGGTGAAGATCCTTTTTGATAATCTCATGACCAAAATCCCTTAACGT
GAGTTTTCGTTCCACTGAGCGTCAGACCCCGTAGAAAAGATCAAAGGATCTTCTTGAGATCCTTTTTTTC
TGCGCGTAATCTGCTGCTTGCAAACAAAAAAACCACCGCTACCAGCGGTGGTTTGTTTGCCGGATCAAGA
GCTACCAACTCTTTTTCCGAAGGTAACTGGCTTCAGCAGAGCGCAGATACCAAATACTGTTCTTCTAGTG
TAGCCGTAGTTAGGCCACCACTTCAAGAACTCTGTAGCACCGCCTACATACCTCGCTCTGCTAATCCTGT
TACCAGTGGCTGCTGCCAGTGGCGATAAGTCGTGTCTTACCGGGTTGGACTCAAGACGATAGTTACCGGA
TAAGGCGCAGCGGTCGGGCTGAACGGGGGGTTCGTGCACACAGCCCAGCTTGGAGCGAACGACCTACACC
GAACTGAGATACCTACAGCGTGAGCTATGAGAAAGCGCCACGCTTCCCGAAGGGAGAAAGGCGGACAGGT
ATCCGGTAAGCGGCAGGGTCGGAACAGGAGAGCGCACGAGGGAGCTTCCAGGGGGAAACGCCTGGTATCT
TTATAGTCCTGTCGGGTTTCGCCACCTCTGACTTGAGCGTCGATTTTTGTGATGCTCGTCAGGGGGGCGG
AGCCTATGGAAAAACGCCAGCAACGCGGCCTTTTTACGGTTCCTGGCCTTTTGCTGGCCTTTTGCTCACA
TGTTCTTTCCTGCGTTATCCCCTGATTCTGTGGATAACCGTATTACCGCCTTTGAGTGAGCTGATACCGC
TCGCCGCAGCCGAACGACCGAGCGCAGCGAGTCAGTGAGCGAGGAAGCGGAAGAGCGCCCAATACGCAAA
CCGCCTCTCCCCGCGCGTTGGCCGATTCATTAATCACTCTGTGGTCTCAGGAGTCGACAAAATTTAGAAC
GAACTTAATTATGATCTCAAATACATTGATACATATCTCATCTAGATCTAGGTTATCATTATGTAAGAAA
GTTTTGACGAATATGGCACGACAAAATGGCTAGACTCGATGTAATTGGTATCTCAACTCAACATTATACT
TATACCAAACATTAGTTAGACAAAATTTAAACAACTATTTTTTATGTATGCAAGAGTCAGCATATGTATA
ATTGATTCAGAATCGTTTTGACGAGTTCGGATGTAGTAGTAGCCATTATTTAATGTACATACTAATCGTG
AATAGTGAATATGATGAAACATTGTATCTTATTGTATAAATATCCATAAACACATCATGAAAGACACTTT
CTTTCACGGTCTGAATTAATTATGATACAATTCTAATAGAAAACGAATTAAATTACGTTGAATTGTATGA
AATCTAATTGAACAAGCCAACCACGACGACGACTAACGTTGCCTGGATTGACTCGGTTTAAGTTAACCAC
TAAAAAAACGGAGCTGTCATGTAACACGCGGATCGAGCAGGTCACAGTCATGAAGCCATCAAAGCAAAAG
AACTAATCCAAGGGCTGAGATGATTAATTAGTTTAAAAATTAGTTAACACGAGGGAAAAGGCTGTCTGAC
AGCCAGGTCACGTTATCTTTACCTGTGGTCGAAATGATTCGTGTCTGTCGATTTTAATTATTTTTTTGAA
AGGCCGAAAATAAAGTTGTAAGAGATAAACCCGCCTATATAAATTCATATATTTTCCTCTCCGCTTTGAA
TACTGTATTTTTACAACAATTACCAACAACAACAAACAACAAACAACATTACAATTACTATTTACAATTA
CAATGTGAGACCACGAAGTGGCTCTTCAGTG
Features (pLannotate 1.2.2; 7 found; start..end, strand, type, name):
     96..200     +  promoter       AmpR promoter: bla
    191..271     -  CDS            int (fragment): INT2_ECOLX - Protein inferred from homology: Swiss-Prot protein existence level 3. Putative integrase believed to be involved in the insertion of antibiotic resistance genes into plasmids and transposons. From Escherichia coli.
    359..415     +  CDS            GmR (fragment): gentamycin acetyltransferase; aacC1; confers resistance to gentamycin
    422..1210    +  CDS            aadA: S3AD_ECOLX - Experimental evidence at protein level: Swiss-Prot protein existence level 1. Mediates bacterial resistance to the antibiotics streptomycin and spectinomycin. From Escherichia coli.
   1384..1972    +  rep_origin     ori: high-copy-number ColE1/pMB1/pBR322/pUC origin of replication
   2155..2204    +  CDS            lacI (fragment): lac repressor; lacI; The lac repressor binds to the lac operator to inhibit transcription in E. coli. This inhibition can be relieved by adding lactose or isopropyl-β-D-thiogalactopyranoside (IPTG).
   3026..3081    +  misc_feature   TMV Ω: translational enhancer from the tobacco mosaic virus 5'-leader sequence (Gallie et al., 1988)
