[The description below was written by a language model from this plasmid's Addgene catalogue record and pLannotate feature annotations shown in this document.]
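Description:
pICH87644 is a small (about 3.1 kb) Golden Gate Modular Cloning (MoClo) part plasmid from a plant synthetic biology toolkit, built in the pICH41295 backbone. Although catalogued as a plant expression vector, it is not an expression construct in its own right. It is a storage plasmid holding a standardised regulatory part for assembly into larger transcription units. It is maintained in E. coli on a high-copy ColE1/pUC-type origin and selected with spectinomycin through the aadA gene, which is preceded by a bla-type promoter. The short integrase, gentamicin acetyltransferase and lacI fragments flagged in the annotation appear to be remnants of the resistance cassette and backbone rather than functional genes.

The payload is a combined promoter and 5' untranslated region module: the promoter of the Arabidopsis thaliana act2 gene (AT3G18780) fused to the omega leader of Tobacco Mosaic Virus, a translational enhancer. The automated feature table recognises only the omega element near the end of the sequence; the act2 promoter is not annotated, though it presumably lies in the unannotated stretch upstream of omega. Internal BsaI and BbsI (BpiI) sites were removed from the insert by point mutation so that the part is compatible with Type IIS assembly. The fragment was cloned in through BpiI sites that were destroyed in the process, and it can be released with BsaI, which allows it to be joined in a defined order to coding sequence and terminator modules. Its typical use is to supply the promoter and leader for transgenes when building plant expression cassettes by Golden Gate cloning.
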