Addgene plasmid #50274: pICH87644
Depositing lab: Sylvestre Marillonnet & Nicola Patron. Depositing organization: Leibniz Institute of Plant Biochemistry (IPB). Publication: A golden gate modular cloning toolbox for plants. Engler C, Youles M, Gruetzner R, Ehnert TM, Werner S, Jones JD, Patron NJ, Marillonnet S. ACS Synth Biol. 2014 Nov 21;3(11):839-43. doi: 10.1021/sb4001504. Epub 2014 Feb 20. PubMed 24933124.
Backbone
  Vector backbone: pICH41295
  Vector type: plant expression
Growth in bacteria
  Bacterial resistance: Spectinomycin, 50 μg/mL
  Growth temperature: 37°C
  Growth strain: DH5alpha
  Copy number: High Copy
Gene/Insert
  Gene/Insert name: promoter, act2 (AT3G18780, A. thaliana) and 5'UTR, omega (Tobacco Mosaic Virus)
  Mutation: BsaI/BbsI sites removed by point-mutation
  Cloning method: Restriction Enzyme; 5′ cloning site BpiI (destroyed during cloning); 3′ cloning site BpiI (destroyed during cloning)
Terms and licenses: Academic/Nonprofit Terms; Industry Terms: Not Available to Industry
Depositor comments: insert can be released with BsaI
How to cite: pICH87644 was a gift from Sylvestre Marillonnet & Nicola Patron (Addgene plasmid # 50274 ; http://n2t.net/addgene:50274 ; RRID:Addgene_50274)
