>Addgene plasmid #50274 | pICH87644 | addgene partial sequence | sequence record 80687 | pBR322ori-F 5'-GGGAAACGCCTGGTATCTTT-3'
GAGCGTCGATTTTTGTGATGCTCGTCAGGGGGGCGGAGCCTATGGAAAAACGCCAGCAACGCGGCCTTTT
TACGGTTCCTGGCCTTTTGCTGGCCTTTTGCTCACATGTTCTTTCCTGCGTTATCCCCTGATTCTGTGGA
TAACCGTATTACCGCCTTTGAGTGAGCTGATACCGCTCGCCGCAGCCGAACGACCGAGCGCAGCGAGTCA
GTGAGCGAGGAAGCGGAAGAGCGCCCAATACGCAAACCGCCTCTCCCCGCGCGTTGGCCGATTCATTAAT
CACTCTGTGGTCTCAGGAGTCGACAAAATTTAGAACGAACTTAATTATGATCTCAAATACATTGATACAT
ATCTCATCTAGATCTAGGTTATCATTATGTAAGAAAGTTTTGACGAATATGGCACGACAAAATGGCTAGA
CTCGATGTAATTGGTATCTCAACTCAACATTATACTTATACCAAACATTAGTTAGACAAAATTTAAACAA
CTATTTTTTATGTATGCAAGAGTCAGCATATGTATAATTGATTCAGAATCGTTTTGACGAGTTCGGATGT
AGTAGTAGCCATTATTTAATGTACATACTAATCGTGAATAGTGAATATGATGAAACATTGTATCTTATTG
TATAAATATCCATAAACACATCATGAAAGACACTTTCTTTCACGGTCTGAATTAATTATGATACAATTCT
AATAGAAAACGAATTAAATTACGTTGAATTGTATGAAATCTAATTGAACAAGCCAACCACGACGACGACT
AACGTTGCCTGGATTGACTCGGTTTAAGTTAACCACTAAAAAAACGGAGCTGTCATGTAACACGCGGATC
GAGCAGGTCACAGTCATGAAGCCATCAAAGCAAAAGAACTAATCCAAGGGCTGAGATGATTAATTAGTTT
AAAA
