>Addgene plasmid #50274 | pICH87644 | addgene partial sequence | sequence record 80696 | Spect-R 5'-ACTTTGTTTTAGGGCGACTG-3'
AACATCGACCCACGGCGTAACGCGCTTGCTGCTTGGATGCCCGAGGCATAGACTGTACCCCAAAAAAAAA
CAGTCATAACAAGCCATGAAAACCGCCACTGCGCCGTTACCACCGCTGCGTTCGGTCAAGGTTCTGGACC
AGTTGCGTGAGCGCATACTCTTCCTTTTTCAATATTATTGAAGCATTTATCAGGGTTATTGTCTCATGAG
CGGATACATATTTGAATGTATTTAGAAAAATAAACAAATAGGGGTTCCGCGCACATTTCCCCGAAAAGTG
CCACCTGACGTCTAAGAAACCATTATTATCATGACATTAACCTATAAAAATAGGCGTATCACGAGGCCCT
TTCGTCCACTGAAGAGCCACTTCGTGGTCTCACATTGTAATTGTAAATAGTAATTGTAATGTTGTTTGTT
GTTTGTTGTTGTTGGTAATTGTTGTAAAAATACAGTATTCAAAGCGGAGAGGAAAATATATGAATTTATA
TAGGCGGGTTTATCTCTTACAACTTTATTTTCGGCCTTTCAAAAAAATAATTAAAATCGACAGACACGAA
TCATTTCGACCACAGGTAAAGATAACGTGACCTGGCTGTCAGACAGCCTTTTCCCTCGTGTTAACTAATT
TTTAAACTAATTAATCATCTCAGCCCTTGGATTAGTTCTTTTGCTTTGATGGCTTCATGACTGTGACCTG
CTCGATCCGCGTGTTACATGACAGCTCCGTTTTTTTAGTGGTTAACTTAAACCGAGTCAATCCAGGCAAC
GTTAGTCGTCGTCGTGGTTGGCTTGTTCAATTAGATTTCATACAATTCAACGTA
